Addgene plasmid #123836: MTK4a_024
Purpose: Encodes Abscisic Acid Insensitive as a Type 4a part to be used in the MTK system
Depositing lab: Hana El-Samad. Depositing organization: University of California, San Francisco (UCSF). Publication: A Toolkit for Rapid Modular Construction of Biological Circuits in Mammalian Cells. Fonseca JP, Bonny AR, Kumar GR, Ng AH, Town J, Wu QC, Aslankoohi E, Chen SY, Dods G, Harrigan P, Osimiri LC, Kistler AL, El-Samad H. ACS Synth Biol. 2019 Nov 15;8(11):2593-2606. doi: 10.1021/acssynbio.9b00322. Epub 2019 Nov 5. PubMed 31686495.
Backbone
  Vector backbone: MTK0_027
  Vector type: Mammalian Expression
Growth in bacteria
  Bacterial resistance: Chloramphenicol, 25 μg/mL
  Growth temperature: 37°C
  Growth strain: DH5alpha
  Copy number: Unknown
Gene/Insert
  Gene/Insert name: ABI
  Species: A. thaliana (mustard weed)
  Cloning method: Restriction Enzyme; 5′ cloning site BsmBI (destroyed during cloning); 3′ cloning site BsmBI (destroyed during cloning)
Terms and licenses: Academic/Nonprofit Terms; Industry Terms: Not Available to Industry
Depositor comments: Type 4a parts are used for C-terminal coding sequences in the MTK system. Part sequence is from https://doi.org/10.1038/nmeth.4042 Please visit https://www.biorxiv.org/content/10.1101/506188v2 for BioRxiv preprint
How to cite: MTK4a_024 was a gift from Hana El-Samad (Addgene plasmid # 123836 ; http://n2t.net/addgene:123836 ; RRID:Addgene_123836)
