[The description below was written by a language model from this plasmid's Addgene catalogue record and pLannotate feature annotations shown in this document.]
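Description:
MTK4a_024 is a small (about 2.6 kb) part plasmid from the Mammalian Toolkit (MTK), a modular hierarchical cloning system for assembling genetic circuits for mammalian cells. It is built on the MTK0_027 part-entry backbone and, although catalogued as a mammalian expression vector, it carries no mammalian promoter, polyadenylation signal or selection marker of its own. The annotated features are purely bacterial maintenance elements plus the stored part. Propagation in E. coli relies on a high-copy ColE1/pUC-type origin, and selection is by chloramphenicol through the cat gene driven by its native promoter. A lambda t0 terminator lies between the resistance cassette and the insert.

The payload is ABI, a fragment of the Arabidopsis thaliana ABI1 protein (Abscisic Acid Insensitive 1), a type 2C protein phosphatase that acts as a repressor of abscisic acid signalling in plants. The annotation identifies it as a partial rather than full-length coding sequence, and the depositor notes that the sequence was taken from a previously published study. It was inserted with BsmBI, and both sites were destroyed in the process, as is typical for domesticating parts into Golden Gate-style entry vectors. It is formatted as a Type 4a part, the position the MTK system reserves for C-terminal coding sequences, so it is meant to be fused in frame downstream of another coding part when a transcriptional unit is assembled with separate promoter and terminator parts. The record does not state a specific application. ABI1 fragments are commonly used as one half of abscisic acid-inducible dimerization systems, which would fit its role as a fusion domain in synthetic circuits.
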