Features (pLannotate 1.2.2; 5 found; start..end, strand, type, name):
    113..701     +  rep_origin     ori: high-copy-number ColE1/pMB1/pBR322/pUC origin of replication
    792..1715    +  CDS            ABI1 (fragment): P2C56_ARATH - Experimental evidence at protein level: Swiss-Prot protein existence level 1. Key component and repressor of the abscisic acid (ABA) signaling pathway that regulates numerous ABA responses, such as stomatal closure, osmotic water permeability of the plasma membrane (Pos), drought-induced resistance and rhizogenesis, response to glucose, high light stress, seed germination and inhibition of vegetative growth. During the stomatal closure regulation, modulates the inward calcium-channel permeability as well as the actin reorganization in guard cells in response to ABA. Involved in t
   1736..1770    -  terminator     lambda t0 terminator: minimal transcription terminator from phage lambda (Scholtissek and Grosse, 1987)
   1844..2500    -  CDS            cat: CAT_ECOLX - Experimental evidence at protein level: Swiss-Prot protein existence level 1. This enzyme is an effector of chloramphenicol resistance in bacteria. From Escherichia coli. This protein is used as a marker in many commonly used cloning vectors, such as pACYC184.
   2501..29      -  promoter       cat promoter (across the origin): promoter of the E. coli cat gene encoding chloramphenicol acetyltransferase
>Addgene plasmid #123836 | MTK4a_024 | addgene full sequence | sequence record 249785 | Addgene NGS Result
ATGGTGAAAGTTGGAACCTCTTACGTGCCCGATCAATCATGACCAAAATCCCTTAACGTGAGTTTTCGTT
CCACTGAGCGTCAGACCCCGTAGAAAAGATCAAAGGATCTTCTTGAGATCCTTTTTTTCTGCGCGTAATC
TGCTGCTTGCAAACAAAAAAACCACCGCTACCAGCGGTGGTTTGTTTGCCGGATCAAGAGCTACCAACTC
TTTTTCCGAAGGTAACTGGCTTCAGCAGAGCGCAGATACCAAATACTGTTCTTCTAGTGTAGCCGTAGTT
AGGCCACCACTTCAAGAACTCTGTAGCACCGCCTACATACCTCGCTCTGCTAATCCTGTTACCAGTGGCT
GCTGCCAGTGGCGATAAGTCGTGTCTTACCGGGTTGGACTCAAGACGATAGTTACCGGATAAGGCGCAGC
GGTCGGGCTGAACGGGGGGTTCGTGCACACAGCCCAGCTTGGAGCGAACGACCTACACCGAACTGAGATA
CCTACAGCGTGAGCTATGAGAAAGCGCCACGCTTCCCGAAGGGAGAAAGGCGGACAGGTATCCGGTAAGC
GGCAGGGTCGGAACAGGAGAGCGCACGAGGGAGCTTCCAGGGGGAAACGCCTGGTATCTTTATAGTCCTG
TCGGGTTTCGCCACCTCTGACTTGAGCGTCGATTTTTGTGATGCTCGTCAGGGGGGCGGAGCCTATGGAA
AAACGCCAGCAACGCGGCCTTTTTACGGTTCCTGGCCTTTTGCTGGCCTTTTGCTCACATGTTCTTTCCT
GCGTTATCCCCTGATTCTGTGGATAACCGTAGTCGGTCTCAATCCACGCGTGTGCCTTTGTATGGTTTTA
CTTCGATTTGTGGAAGAAGACCTGAGATGGAAGCTGCTGTTTCGACTATACCAAGATTCCTTCAATCTTC
CTCTGGTTCGATGTTAGATGGTCGGTTTGATCCTCAATCCGCCGCTCATTTCTTCGGTGTTTACGACGGC
CATGGCGGTTCTCAGGTAGCGAACTATTGTAGAGAGAGGATGCATTTGGCTTTGGCGGAGGAGATAGCTA
AGGAGAAACCGATGCTCTGCGATGGTGATACGTGGCTGGAGAAGTGGAAGAAAGCTCTTTTCAACTCGTT
CCTGAGAGTTGACTCGGAGATTGAGTCAGTTGCGCCGGAAACGGTTGGGTCAACGTCGGTGGTTGCCGTT
GTTTTCCCATCTCACATCTTCGTCGCTAACTGCGGTGACTCTAGAGCCGTTCTTTGCCGCGGCAAAACTG
CACTTCCATTATCCGTTGACCATAAACCGGATAGAGAAGATGAAGCTGCGAGGATTGAAGCCGCAGGAGG
GAAAGTGATTCAGTGGAATGGAGCTCGTGTTTTCGGTGTTCTCGCCATGTCGAGATCCATTGGCGATAGA
TACTTGAAACCATCCATCATTCCTGATCCGGAAGTGACGGCTGTGAAGAGAGTAAAAGAAGATGATTGTC
TGATTTTGGCGAGTGACGGGGTTTGGGATGTAATGACGGATGAAGAAGCGTGTGAGATGGCAAGGAAGCG
GATTCTCTTGTGGCACAAGAAAAACGCGGTGGCTGGGGATGCATCGTTGCTCGCGGATGAGCGGAGAAAG
GAAGGGAAAGATCCTGCGGCGATGTCCGCGGCTGAGTATTTGTCAAAGCTGGCGATACAGAGAGGAAGCA
AAGACAACATAAGTGTGGTGGTGGTTGATTTGAAGTAATGGCTGAGACCAGACCAATAAAAAACGCCCGG
CGGCAACCGAGCGTTCTGAACAAATCCAGATGGAGTTCTGAGGTCATTACTGGATCTATCAACAGGAGTC
CAAGCGAGCTCGATATCAAATTACGCCCCGCCCTGCCACTCATCGCAGTACTGTTGTAATTCATTAAGCA
TTCTGCCGACATGGAAGCCATCACAAACGGCATGATGAACCTGAATCGCCAGCGGCATCAGCACCTTGTC
GCCTTGCGTATAATATTTGCCCATGGTGAAAACGGGGGCGAAGAAGTTGTCCATATTGGCCACGTTTAAA
TCAAAACTGGTGAAACTCACCCAGGGATTGGCTGAAACGAAAAACATATTCTCAATAAACCCTTTAGGGA
AATAGGCCAGGTTTTCACCGTAACACGCCACATCTTGCGAATATATGTGTAGAAACTGCCGGAAATCGTC
GTGGTATTCACTCCAGAGCGATGAAAACGTTTCAGTTTGCTCATGGAAAACGGTGTAACAAGGGTGAACA
CTATCCCATATCACCAGCTCACCGTCTTTCATTGCCATACGAAATTCCGGATGAGCATTCATCAGGCGGG
CAAGAATGTGAATAAAGGCCGGATAAAACTTGTGCTTATTTTTCTTTACGGTCTTTAAAAAGGCCGTAAT
ATCCAGCTGAACGGTCTGGTTATAGGTACATTGAGCAACTGACTGAAATGCCTCAAAATGTTCTTTACGA
TGCCATTGGGATATATCAACGGTGGTATATCCAGTGATTTTTTTCTCCATTTTAGCTTCCTTAGCTCCTG
AAAATCTCGATAACTCAAAAAATACGCCCGGTAGTGATCTTATTTCATT
